Addgene plasmid #188701: pDEST tol2 UbB polyA
Purpose: (Empty Backbone) Gateway destination vector containing the zebrafish ubiquitin B polyadenylation sequence
Depositing lab: David Tobin. Depositing organization: Duke University. Publication: The Macrophage-Specific Promoter mfap4 Allows Live, Long-Term Analysis of Macrophage Behavior during Mycobacterial Infection in Zebrafish. Walton EM, Cronan MR, Beerman RW, Tobin DM. PLoS One. 2015 Oct 7;10(10):e0138949. doi: 10.1371/journal.pone.0138949. eCollection 2015. PONE-D-15-31888 PubMed 26445458.
Backbone
  Vector backbone: pDEST tol2
  Vector type: Mammalian Expression, Synthetic Biology
Growth in bacteria
  Bacterial resistance: Chloramphenicol and Ampicillin, 25 & 100 μg/mL
  Growth temperature: 30°C
  Growth strain: ccdB Survival
  Copy number: High Copy
Gene/Insert
  Gene/Insert name: None
Terms and licenses: Academic/Nonprofit Terms; Industry Terms: Not Available to Industry
How to cite: pDEST tol2 UbB polyA was a gift from David Tobin (Addgene plasmid # 188701 ; http://n2t.net/addgene:188701 ; RRID:Addgene_188701)
