[The description below was written by a language model from this plasmid's Addgene catalogue record and pLannotate feature annotations shown in this document.]
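Description:
pDEST tol2 UbB polyA is an empty Gateway destination vector built on the pDEST tol2 backbone and intended for assembling Tol2 transposon-based transgenes for zebrafish. The catalogue lists it as a mammalian expression/synthetic biology vector. It carries no insert of its own. The plasmid has a pBluescript-type bacterial backbone with a high-copy ColE1/pUC origin, an ampicillin resistance gene under its own promoter, remnants of the lac promoter/operator region, a T3 promoter and a fragment of an M13/f1 origin.

The functional core is a Gateway counterselection cassette flanked by sites annotated as attR1 (overlapping an attB4-like core match) and attR3, the kind of arrangement used for multisite LR recombination. Between these sites lie the ccdB gyrase toxin gene, a partial ccdA and a chloramphenicol acetyltransferase gene with its promoter. This explains the dual chloramphenicol and ampicillin selection and the need to propagate the unrecombined vector in a ccdB-tolerant strain. On LR recombination, entry-clone elements such as promoter and coding sequence replace the cassette, and loss of ccdB allows recovery of correct products in standard strains.

According to the catalogue, the distinguishing feature is a zebrafish ubiquitin B polyadenylation sequence intended to terminate the assembled transgene. The automated annotation does not label this element. It instead detects an SV40 poly(A) signal with an adjacent large T antigen fragment, on the reverse strand downstream of the cassette. The Tol2 transposon arms implied by the backbone name are likewise not explicitly annotated, although a medaka tyrosinase fragment is detected upstream of the cassette. The associated work concerns macrophage-specific transgene expression in zebrafish.
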