Features (pLannotate 1.2.2; 24 found; start..end, strand, type, name):
      7..228     -  rep_origin     M13 ori (fragment) (sequence partly withheld): M13 bacteriophage origin of replication; arrow indicates direction of (+) strand synthesis
    228..515     +  CDS            tyr (fragment) (sequence partly withheld): TYRO_ORYLA - Also known as tyro. Experimental evidence at transcript level: Swiss-Prot protein existence level 2. This is a copper-containing oxidase that functions in the formation of pigments such as melanins and other polyphenolic compounds. From Oryzias latipes (Japanese rice fish) (Japanese killifish).
   1097..1117    +  protein_bind   attB4: mutant version of attB; core recombination site for the Gateway® BP reaction BP Clonase™
   1101..1220    +  protein_bind   attR1: mutant version of attR; recombination site for the Gateway® LR reaction LR Clonase™
   1261..1566    -  CDS            ccdB: CcdB, a bacterial toxin that poisons DNA gyrase; ccdB; Plasmids containing the ccdB gene cannot be propagated in standard E. coli strains.
   1571..1729    -  CDS            ccdA (fragment): CCDA_ECO57 - Also known as H, letA. Experimental evidence at protein level: Swiss-Prot protein existence level 1. Antitoxin component of a type II toxin-antitoxin (TA) system which inhibits the post-segregational killing (PSK) of plasmid-free cells, also referred to as a plasmid addiction system. Binds to and blocks the activity of CcdB; will also remove bound CcdB protein from the CcdB-GyrA complex by forming a CcdA-CcdB complex, a process termed rejuvenation. Functions as a transcriptional corepressor for the ccdAB operon, repression also requires CcdB (By similarity). From Escherichia coli
   1886..2566    -  CDS            CmR: chloramphenicol acetyltransferase confers resistance to chloramphenicol
   2567..2596    -  promoter       cat promoter (fragment): promoter of the E. coli cat gene encoding chloramphenicol acetyltransferase
   2620..2650    -  promoter       lac UV5 promoter: E. coli lac promoter with an "up" mutation
   2675..2798    -  protein_bind   attR3: mutant version of attR; recombination site for the Gateway® LR reaction LR Clonase™
   3037..3053    +  CDS            lacZα (fragment): LacZα fragment of β-galactosidase; lacZ fragment
   3054..3074    -  protein_bind   attB3: mutant version of attB; core recombination site for the Gateway® BP reaction BP Clonase™
   3078..3098    +  CDS            lacZα (fragment): LacZα fragment of β-galactosidase; lacZ fragment
   3114..3248    -  polyA_signal   SV40 poly(A) signal: SV40 polyadenylation signal
   3271..3354    -  CDS            large T antigen (fragment): large T antigen from SV40 (simian virus 40)
   3920..3960    -  misc_feature   MCS (fragment): pBluescript multiple cloning site
   3973..3991    -  promoter       T3 promoter: promoter for bacteriophage T3 RNA polymerase
   4036..4052    -  protein_bind   lac operator: The lac repressor binds to the lac operator to inhibit transcription in E. coli. This inhibition can be relieved by adding lactose or isopropyl-β-D-thiogalactopyranoside (IPTG). lac repressor encoded by lacI
   4060..4090    -  promoter       lac promoter: promoter for the E. coli lac operon
   4105..4126    -  protein_bind   CAP binding site: CAP binding activates transcription in the presence of cAMP. E. coli catabolite activator protein
   4139..4231    -  CDS            lacI (fragment): lac repressor; lacI; The lac repressor binds to the lac operator to inhibit transcription in E. coli. This inhibition can be relieved by adding lactose or isopropyl-β-D-thiogalactopyranoside (IPTG).
   4414..5002    -  rep_origin     ori: high-copy-number ColE1/pMB1/pBR322/pUC origin of replication
   5173..6033    -  CDS            AmpR: β-lactamase; bla; confers resistance to ampicillin, carbenicillin, and related antibiotics
   6034..6138    -  promoter       AmpR promoter: bla
>Addgene plasmid #188701 | pDEST tol2 UbB polyA | addgene full sequence | sequence record 370666 | Addgene NGS Result
CCACCTAAATTGTAAGCGTTAATATTTTGTTAAAATTCGCGTTAAATTTTTGTTAAATCAGCTCATTTTT
TAACCAATAGGCCGAAATCGGCAAAATCCCTTATAAATCAAAAGAATAGACCGAGATAGGGT
[37 nt withheld, positions 133-169]
AAAGAACGTGGACTCCAACGTCAAAGG
[32 nt withheld, positions 197-228]
GCTGGCTAAGAACTCATCAGCCTCCCCGGTCCATCTACCCACGTACCAATGCACCAATTGGCCACAATGA
CGGCTACTACATGGTGCCATTCCTTCCTCTTTATAGGAATGGAGACTACCTCCTGTCCAACAATGCTCTT
GGATACGAGTACGCCTACCTGTTGGACCCAGGTCATTGCACAACACCAGAAATGCCCTCTGATCTGCAAA
AGACGTGAATATCTGTTCAGACACCCATATCCACTCTGTTCCACACAGGTCAGAGGTTTGTCCAGGAGTT
CTTGACAGAGGTGTAAAAAGTACTCAAAAATTTTACTCAAGTGAAAGTACAAGTACTTAGGGAAAATTTT
ACTCAATTAAAAGTAAAAGTATCTGGCTAGAATCTTACTTGAGTAAAAGTAAAAAAGTACTCCATTAAAA
TTGTACTTGAGTATTAAGGAAGTAAAAGTAAAAGCAAGAAAGAAAACTAGAGATTCTTGTTTAAGCTTTT
AATCTCAAAAAACATTAAATGAAATGCATACAAGGTTTTATCCTGCTTTAGAACTGTTTGTATTTAATTA
TCAAACTATAAGACAGACAATCTAATGCCAGTACACGCTACTCAAAGTTGTAAAACCTCAGATTTAACTT
CAGTAGAAGCTGATTCTCAAAATTGTTAGTGTCAAGCCTAGCTCTTTTGGGGCTGAAAAGCAATCCTGCA
GTGCTGAAAAGCCTCTCACAGGCAGCCGATGCGGGAAGAGGTGTATTAGTCTTGATAGAGAGGCTGCAAA
TAGCAGGAAACGTGAGCAGAGACTCCCTGGTGTCTGAAACACAGGCCAGATGGGCCCTCGAGCAGGAAAC
AGCTATGACCATGATTACGCCAAGCTATCAACTTTGTATAGAAAAGTTGAACGAGAAACGTAAAATGATA
TAAATATCAATATATTAAATTAGATTTTGCATAAAAAACAGACTACATAATACTGTAAAACACAACATAT
CCAGTCACTATGGTCGACCTGCAGACTGGCTGTGTATAAGGGAGCCTGACATTTATATTCCCCAGAACAT
CAGGTTAATGGCGTTTTTGATGTCATTTTCGCGGTGGCTGAGATCAGCCACTTCTTCCCCGATAACGGAG
ACCGGCACACTGGCCATATCGGTGGTCATCATGCGCCAGCTTTCATCCCCGATATGCACCACCGGGTAAA
GTTCACGGGGGACTTTATCTGACAGCAGACGTGCACTGGCCAGGGGGATCACCATCCGTCGCCCGGGCGT
GTCAATAATATCACTCTGTACATCCACAAACAGACGATAACGGCTCTCTCTTTTATAGGTGTAAACCTTA
AACTGCATTTCACCAGCCCCTGTTCTCGTCGGCAAAGGAGCCGTTCATTTCAATAAACCGGGCGACCTCA
GCCATCCCTTCCTGATTTTCCGCTTTCCAGCGTTCGGCACGCAGACGACGGGCTTCATTCTGCATGGTTG
TGCTTACCGAACCGGAGATATTGACATCATATATGCCTTGAGCAACTGATAGCTGTCGCTGTCAACTGTC
ACTGTAATACGCTGCTTCATAGCATACCTCTTTTTGACATACTTCGGGTATACATATCAGTATATATTCT
TATACCGCAAAAATCAGCGCGCAAATACGCATACTGTTATCTGGCTTTTAGTAAGCCGGATCCTCTAGAT
TACGCCCCGCCTGCCACTCATCGCAGTACTGTTGTAATTCATTAAGCATTCTGCCGACATGGAAGCCATC
ACAAACGGCATGATGAACCTGAATCGCCAGCGGCATCAGCACCTTGTCGCCTTGCGTATAATATTTGCCC
ATGGTGAAAACGGGGGCGAAGAAGTTGTCCATATTGGCCACGTTTAAATCAAAACTGGTGAAACTCACCC
AGGGATTGGCTGAGACGAAAAACATATTCTCAATAAACCCTTTAGGGAAATAGGCCAGGTTTTCACCGTA
ACACGCCACATCTTGCGAATATATGTGTAGAAACTGCCGGAAATCGTCGTGGTATTCACTCCAGAGCGAT
GAAAACGTTTCAGTTTGCTCATGGAAAACGGTGTAACAAGGGTGAACACTATCCCATATCACCAGCTCAC
CGTCTTTCATTGCCATACGGAATTCCGGATGAGCATTCATCAGGCGGGCAAGAATGTGAATAAAGGCCGG
ATAAAACTTGTGCTTATTTTTCTTTACGGTCTTTAAAAAGGCCGTAATATCCAGCTGAACGGTCTGGTTA
TAGGTACATTGAGCAACTGACTGAAATGCCTCAAAATGTTCTTTACGATGCCATTGGGATATATCAACGG
TGGTATATCCAGTGATTTTTTTCTCCATTTTAGCTTCCTTAGCTCCTGAAAATCTCGACGGATCCTAACT
CAAAATCCACACATTATACGAGCCGGAAGCATAAAGTGTAAAGCCTGGGGTGCCTAATGCGGCCGCCATA
GTGACTGGATATGTTGTGTTTTACAGTATTATGTAGTCTGTTTTTTATGCAAAATCTAATTTAATATATT
GATATTTATATCATTTTACGTTTCTCGTTCAACTTTATTATACATAGTTGATATTCTCAGTATCCCCTGC
TTATGCACTCACCACTTTTTCCCATTATTTTATTCATGTTGTGTTGCTAAATTCAACTACATTCGTATTA
CCATGTTGTTTCATTTGTTTTTTTTTTATCTCAGCTGTCAAAATAAAAGCATTGAAATACAACATTGTTC
TATTTTTCATTGTGGTTTTGCATGCCCGGTAAATAAAAAAACAAGGTAATAAAAATAAGATGCGAAATGA
GAAGTATAATTCACTGGCCGTCGTTCAACTTTATTATACATAGTTGATAATTCACTGGCCGTCGTTTTAC
GGTACCATCGATGATGATCCAGACATGATAAGATACATTGATGAGTTTGGACAAACCACAACTAGAATGC
AGTGAAAAAAATGCTTTATTTGTGAAATTTGTGATGCTATTGCTTTATTTGTAACCATTATAAGCTGCAA
TAAACAAGTTAACAACAACAATTGCATTCATTTTATGTTTCAGGTTCAGGGGGAGGTGTGGGAGGTTTTT
TAAAGCAAGTAAAACCTCTACAAATGTGGTATGGCTGATTATGATCCTCTAGATCAGATCTGCGAAGATA
CGGCCACGGGTGCTCTTGATCCTGTGGCTGATTTTGGACTGTGCTGCTCGCAGCTGCTGATGAATCACAT
ACTTCCTCCATTTTCTTCCACTGATTGACTGTTATAATTTCCCTAATTTCCAGGTCAAGGTGCTGTGCAT
TGTGGTAATAGATGTGACATGACGTCACTTCCAAAGGACCAATGAACATGTCTGACCAATTTCATATAAT
GTGAAAACGATTTTCATAGGCAGAATAAATAACATTTAAATTAAACTGGGCATCAGCGCAATTCAATTGG
TTTGGTAATAGCAAGGGAAAATAGAATGAAGTGATCTCCAAAAAATAAGTACTTTTTGACTGTAAATAAA
ATTGTAAGGAGTAAAAAGTACTTTTTTTTCTAAAAAAATGTAATTAAGTAAAAGTAAAAGTATTGATTTT
TAATTGTACTCAAGTAAAGTAAAAATCCCCAAAAATAATACTTAAGTACAGTAATCAAGTAAAATTACTC
AAGTACTTTACACCTCTGGTTCTTGACCCCCTACCTTCAGCAAGCCCAGCAGATCCACTAGTTCTAGAGC
GGCCGCCACCGCGGTGGAGCTCCAGCTTTTGTTCCCTTTAGTGAGGGTTAATTGCGCGCTTGGCGTAATC
ATGGTCATAGCTGTTTCCTGTGTGAAATTGTTATCCGCTCACAATTCCACACAACATACGAGCCGGAAGC
ATAAAGTGTAAAGCCTGGGGTGCCTAATGAGTGAGCTAACTCACATTAATTGCGTTGCGCTCACTGCCCG
CTTTCCAGTCGGGAAACCTGTCGTGCCAGCTGCATTAATGAATCGGCCAACGCGCGGGGAGAGGCGGTTT
GCGTATTGGGCGCTCTTCCGCTTCCTCGCTCACTGACTCGCTGCGCTCGGTCGTTCGGCTGCGGCGAGCG
GTATCAGCTCACTCAAAGGCGGTAATACGGTTATCCACAGAATCAGGGGATAACGCAGGAAAGAACATGT
GAGCAAAAGGCCAGCAAAAGGCCAGGAACCGTAAAAAGGCCGCGTTGCTGGCGTTTTTCCATAGGCTCCG
CCCCCCTGACGAGCATCACAAAAATCGACGCTCAAGTCAGAGGTGGCGAAACCCGACAGGACTATAAAGA
TACCAGGCGTTTCCCCCTGGAAGCTCCCTCGTGCGCTCTCCTGTTCCGACCCTGCCGCTTACCGGATACC
TGTCCGCCTTTCTCCCTTCGGGAAGCGTGGCGCTTTCTCATAGCTCACGCTGTAGGTATCTCAGTTCGGT
GTAGGTCGTTCGCTCCAAGCTGGGCTGTGTGCACGAACCCCCCGTTCAGCCCGACCGCTGCGCCTTATCC
GGTAACTATCGTCTTGAGTCCAACCCGGTAAGACACGACTTATCGCCACTGGCAGCAGCCACTGGTAACA
GGATTAGCAGAGCGAGGTATGTAGGCGGTGCTACAGAGTTCTTGAAGTGGTGGCCTAACTACGGCTACAC
TAGAAGAACAGTATTTGGTATCTGCGCTCTGCTGAAGCCAGTTACCTTCGGAAAAAGAGTTGGTAGCTCT
TGATCCGGCAAACAAACCACCGCTGGTAGCGGTGGTTTTTTTGTTTGCAAGCAGCAGATTACGCGCAGAA
AAAAAGGATCTCAAGAAGATCCTTTGATCTTTTCTACGGGGTCTGACGCTCAGTGGAACGAAAACTCACG
TTAAGGCATTTTGGTCATGAGATTATCAAAAAGGATCTTCACCTAGATCCTTTTAAATTAAAAATGAAGT
TTTAAATCAATCTAAAGTATATATGAGTAAACTTGGTCTGACAGTTACCAATGCTTAATCAGTGAGGCAC
CTATCTCAGCGATCTGTCTATTTCGTTCATCCATAGTTGCCTGACTCCCCGTCGTGTAGATAACTACGAT
ACGGGAGGGCTTACCATCTGGCCCCAGTGCTGCAATGATACCGCGAGACCCACGCTCACCGGCTCCAGAT
TTATCAGCAATAAACCAGCCAGCCGGAAGGGCCGAGCGCAGAAGTGGTCCTGCAACTTTATCCGCCTCCA
TCCAGTCTATTAATTGTTGCCGGGAAGCTAGAGTAAGTAGTTCGCCAGTTAATAGTTTGCGCAACGTTGT
TGCCATTGCTACAGGCATCGTGGTGTCACGCTCGTCGTTTGGTATGGCTTCATTCAGCTCCGGTTCCCAA
CGATCAAGGCGAGTTACATGATCCCCCATGTTGTGCAAAAAAGCGGTTAGCTCCTTCGGTCCTCCGATCG
TTGTCAGAAGTAAGTTGGCCGCAGTGTTATCACTCATGGTTATGGCAGCACTGCATAATTCTCTTACTGT
CATGCCATCCGTAAGATGCTTTTCTGTGACTGGTGAGTACTCAACCAAGTCATTCTGAGAATAGTGTATG
CGGCGACCGAGTTGCTCTTGCCCGGCGTCAATACGGGATAATACCGCGCCACATAGCAGAACTTTAAAAG
TGCTCATCATTGGAAAACGTTCTTCGGGGCGAAAACTCTCAAGGATCTTACCGCTGTTGAGATCCAGTTC
GATGTAACCCACTCGTGCACCCAACTGATCTTCAGCATCTTTTACTTTCACCAGCGTTTCTGGGTGAGCA
AAAACAGGAAGGCAAAATGCCGCAAAAAAGGGAATAAGGGCGACACGGAAATGTTGAATACTCATACTCT
TCCTTTTTCAATATTATTGAAGCATTTATCAGGGTTATTGTCTCATGAGCGGATACATATTTGAATGTAT
TTAGAAAAATAAACAAATAGGGGTTCCGCGCACATTTCCCCGAAAAGTG
